Addgene plasmid #116394: pHAGE-FLT1-G886V
Purpose: Lentiviral expression of FLT1 G886V
Depositing lab: Gordon Mills & Kenneth Scott. Depositing organization: Baylor College of Medicine. Publication: Systematic Functional Annotation of Somatic Mutations in Cancer. Ng PK, Li J, Jeong KJ, Shao S, Chen H, Tsang YH, Sengupta S, Wang Z, Bhavana VH, Tran R, Soewito S, Minussi DC, Moreno D, Kong K, Dogruluk T, Lu H, Gao J, Tokheim C, Zhou DC, Johnson AM, Zeng J, Ip CKM, Ju Z, Wester M, Yu S, Li Y, Vellano CP, Schultz N, Karchin R, Ding L, Lu Y, Cheung LWT, Chen K, Shaw KR, Meric-Bernstam F, Scott KL, Yi S, Sahni N, Liang H, Mills GB. Cancer Cell. 2018 Mar 12;33(3):450-462.e10. doi: 10.1016/j.ccell.2018.01.021. PubMed 29533785.
Backbone
  Vector backbone: pHAGE
  Vector type: Lentiviral
Growth in bacteria
  Bacterial resistance: Ampicillin, 100 μg/mL
  Growth temperature: 37°C
  Growth strain: Stbl3
  Copy number: High Copy
Gene/Insert
  Gene/Insert name: FLT1
  Species: H. sapiens (human)
  Mutation: G886V
  Entrez Gene: FLT1 (a.k.a. FLT, FLT-1, VEGFR-1, VEGFR1)
  Cloning method: Gateway Cloning
Terms and licenses: Academic/Nonprofit Terms; Industry Terms: Not Available to Industry
How to cite: pHAGE-FLT1-G886V was a gift from Gordon Mills & Kenneth Scott (Addgene plasmid # 116394 ; http://n2t.net/addgene:116394 ; RRID:Addgene_116394)
