[The description below was written by a language model from this plasmid's Addgene catalogue record and the feature table of its GenBank file.]
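Description:
pHAGE-FLT1-G886V is an HIV-1-based lentiviral expression plasmid of about 12.5 kb, built on the pHAGE backbone to deliver a mutant allele of human FLT1 (VEGFR-1) into mammalian cells. In bacteria it is maintained through a high-copy ColE1/pUC-type origin and selected with ampicillin via the beta-lactamase gene. The viral portion has a full-length HIV-1 LTR at the upstream end (auto-annotated as a 3' LTR although it sits in the 5' position), the Psi packaging signal, the Rev response element for Rev-dependent nuclear export of the genomic RNA, the cPPT/CTS element that aids nuclear import of the reverse-transcribed genome, and a U3-deleted downstream LTR that makes the integrated provirus self-inactivating. No packaging or envelope genes are annotated, so these functions must be supplied in trans to make virus.

The payload is driven by the constitutive human EF-1-alpha promoter with its first intron. The FLT1 open reading frame carrying the G886V substitution was introduced by Gateway recombination. It is not annotated as a feature itself but occupies the roughly 4 kb interval between the attB1 and attB2 sites. A V5 epitope tag lies just downstream of attB2, although the record does not state whether the insert reads through into it in frame. An EMCV IRES then directs translation of EGFP from the same transcript, so fluorescence marks transduced cells expressing the cassette, and a WPRE enhances transcript stability and expression. The plasmid was deposited in connection with a study that systematically annotated the function of somatic mutations in cancer, which suggests its use for stable expression of this FLT1 variant in cell-based assays of its functional effect.
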