LOCUS       Exported 12529 bp ds-DNA circular SYN 13-MAY-2021
DEFINITION  Lentiviral expression of FLT1 G886V.
ACCESSION   .
VERSION     .
KEYWORDS    pHAGE-FLT1-G886V
SOURCE      synthetic DNA construct
  ORGANISM  synthetic DNA construct
REFERENCE   1 (bases 1 to 12529)
  AUTHORS   Ng PK, Li J, Jeong KJ, Shao S, Chen H, Tsang YH, Sengupta S, Wang Z,
            Bhavana VH, Tran R, Soewito S, Minussi DC, Moreno D, Kong K,
            Dogruluk T, Lu H, Gao J, Tokheim C, Zhou DC, Johnson AM, Zeng J, Ip
            CKM, Ju Z, Wester M, Yu S, Li Y, Vellano CP, Schultz N, Karchin R,
            Ding L, Lu Y, Cheung LWT, Chen K, Shaw KR, Meric-Bernstam F, Scott
            KL, Yi S, Sahni N, Liang H, Mills GB
  TITLE     Systematic Functional Annotation of Somatic Mutations in Cancer.
  JOURNAL   Cancer Cell. 2018 Mar 12;33(3):450-462.e10. doi:
            10.1016/j.ccell.2018.01.021.
  PUBMED    29533785
REFERENCE   2 (bases 1 to 12529)
  AUTHORS   .
  TITLE     Direct Submission
  JOURNAL   Exported May 13, 2021 from SnapGene Server 1.1.58
            http://www.snapgene.com
FEATURES             Location/Qualifiers
     source          1..12529
                     /organism="synthetic DNA construct"
                     /mol_type="other DNA"
     LTR             1..634
                     /label=3' LTR
                     /note="3' long terminal repeat (LTR) from HIV-1"
     misc_feature    681..806
                     /label=HIV-1 Psi
                     /note="packaging signal of human immunodeficiency virus
                     type 1"
     misc_feature    1303..1536
                     /label=RRE
                     /note="The Rev response element (RRE) of HIV-1 allows for
                     Rev-dependent mRNA export from the nucleus to the
                     cytoplasm."
     CDS             1721..1765
                     /codon_start=1
                     /product="antigenic peptide corresponding to amino acids
                     655 to 669 of the HIV envelope protein gp41 (Lutje Hulsik
                     et al., 2013)"
                     /label=gp41 peptide
                     /note="recognized by the 2H10 single-chain llama nanobody"
                     /translation="KNEQELLELDKWASL"
     misc_feature    2058..2175
                     /label=cPPT/CTS
                     /note="central polypurine tract and central termination
                     sequence of HIV-1"
     promoter        2223..3401
                     /label=EF-1-alpha promoter
                     /note="strong constitutive promoter for human elongation
                     factor EF-1-alpha"
     intron          2454..3392
                     /label=EF-1-alpha intron A
                     /note="intron upstream of the start codon of human
                     EF-1-alpha"
     primer_bind     3349..3369
                     /label=EF1a-F
                     /note="Human elongation factor-1a promoter, forward primer"
     protein_bind    3421..3445
                     /gene="mutant version of attB"
                     /label=attB1
                     /bound_moiety="BP Clonase(TM)"
                     /note="recombination site for the Gateway(R) BP reaction"
     protein_bind    complement(7466..7490)
                     /gene="mutant version of attB"
                     /label=attB2
                     /bound_moiety="BP Clonase(TM)"
                     /note="recombination site for the Gateway(R) BP reaction"
     CDS             7543..7584
                     /codon_start=1
                     /product="epitope tag from simian virus 5"
                     /label=V5 tag
                     /translation="GKPIPNPLLGLDST"
     misc_feature    7605..8172
                     /label=IRES
                     /note="internal ribosome entry site (IRES) of the
                     encephalomyocarditis virus (EMCV)"
     misc_feature    7622..8174
                     /label=IRES
                     /note="internal ribosome entry site (IRES) of the
                     encephalomyocarditis virus (EMCV)"
     primer_bind     complement(7766..7783)
                     /label=IRES reverse
                     /note="IRES internal ribosome entry site, reverse primer.
                     Also called pCDH-rev"
     primer_bind     7993..8012
                     /label=IRES-F
                     /note="IRES internal ribosome entry site, forward primer"
     CDS             8186..8905
                     /codon_start=1
                     /product="the original enhanced GFP (Yang et al., 1996)"
                     /label=EGFP
                     /note="mammalian codon-optimized"
                     /translation="MVSKGEELFTGVVPILVELDGDVNGHKFSVSGEGEGDATYGKLTL
                     KFICTTGKLPVPWPTLVTTLTYGVQCFSRYPDHMKQHDFFKSAMPEGYVQERTIFFKDD
                     GNYKTRAEVKFEGDTLVNRIELKGIDFKEDGNILGHKLEYNYNSHNVYIMADKQKNGIK
                     VNFKIRHNIEDGSVQLADHYQQNTPIGDGPVLLPDNHYLSTQSALSKDPNEKRDHMVLL
                     EFVTAAGITLGMDELYK"
     CDS             8186..8902
                     /codon_start=1
                     /product="enhanced GFP"
                     /label=EGFP
                     /translation="MVSKGEELFTGVVPILVELDGDVNGHKFSVSGEGEGDATYGKLTL
                     KFICTTGKLPVPWPTLVTTLTYGVQCFSRYPDHMKQHDFFKSAMPEGYVQERTIFFKDD
                     GNYKTRAEVKFEGDTLVNRIELKGIDFKEDGNILGHKLEYNYNSHNVYIMADKQKNGIK
                     VNFKIRHNIEDGSVQLADHYQQNTPIGDGPVLLPDNHYLSTQSALSKDPNEKRDHMVLL
                     EFVTAAGITLGMDELYK"
     primer_bind     complement(8231..8252)
                     /label=EGFP-N
                     /note="EGFP, reverse primer"
     primer_bind     complement(8492..8511)
                     /label=EXFP-R
                     /note="For distinguishing EGFP variants, reverse primer"
     primer_bind     8839..8860
                     /label=EGFP-C
                     /note="EGFP, forward primer"
     misc_feature    8919..9507
                     /label=WPRE
                     /note="woodchuck hepatitis virus posttranscriptional
                     regulatory element"
     primer_bind     complement(8972..8992)
                     /label=WPRE-R
                     /note="WPRE, reverse primer"
     CDS             complement(9390..9401)
                     /codon_start=1
                     /product="Factor Xa recognition and cleavage site"
                     /label=Factor Xa site
                     /translation="IEGR"
     LTR             9582..9815
                     /label=3' LTR (Delta-U3)
                     /note="self-inactivating 3' long terminal repeat (LTR) from
                     HIV-1"
     primer_bind     complement(9934..9952)
                     /label=pBRforEco
                     /note="pBR322 vectors, upsteam of EcoRI site, forward
                     primer"
     promoter        10020..10124
                     /gene="bla"
                     /label=AmpR promoter
     CDS             10125..10985
                     /codon_start=1
                     /gene="bla"
                     /product="beta-lactamase"
                     /label=AmpR
                     /note="confers resistance to ampicillin, carbenicillin, and
                     related antibiotics"
                     /translation="MSIQHFRVALIPFFAAFCLPVFAHPETLVKVKDAEDQLGARVGYI
                     ELDLNSGKILESFRPEERFPMMSTFKVLLCGAVLSRVDAGQEQLGRRIHYSQNDLVEYS
                     PVTEKHLTDGMTVRELCSAAITMSDNTAANLLLTTIGGPKELTAFLHNMGDHVTRLDRW
                     EPELNEAIPNDERDTTMPVAMATTLRKLLTGELLTLASRQQLIDWMEADKVAGPLLRSA
                     LPAGWFIADKSGAGERGSRGIIAALGPDGKPSRIVVIYTTGSQATMDERNRQIAEIGAS
                     LIKHW"
     primer_bind     complement(10343..10362)
                     /label=Amp-R
                     /note="Ampicillin resistance gene, reverse primer"
     rep_origin      11156..11744
                     /direction=RIGHT
                     /label=ori
                     /note="high-copy-number ColE1/pMB1/pBR322/pUC origin of
                     replication"
     primer_bind     11645..11664
                     /label=pBR322ori-F
                     /note="pBR322 origin, forward primer"
     primer_bind     11898..11915
                     /label=L4440
                     /note="L4440 vector, forward primer"
     primer_bind     12007..12026
                     /label=SV40pro-F
                     /note="SV40 promoter/origin, forward primer"
     protein_bind    12155..12176
                     /label=CAP binding site
                     /bound_moiety="E. coli catabolite activator protein"
                     /note="CAP binding activates transcription in the presence
                     of cAMP."
     promoter        12191..12221
                     /label=lac promoter
                     /note="promoter for the E. coli lac operon"
     protein_bind    12229..12245
                     /label=lac operator
                     /bound_moiety="lac repressor encoded by lacI"
                     /note="The lac repressor binds to the lac operator to
                     inhibit transcription in E. coli. This inhibition can be
                     relieved by adding lactose or
                     isopropyl-beta-D-thiogalactopyranoside (IPTG)."
     primer_bind     12234..12256
                     /label=M13/pUC Reverse
                     /note="In lacZ gene"
     primer_bind     12253..12269
                     /label=M13 rev
                     /note="common sequencing primer, one of multiple similar
                     variants"
     primer_bind     12253..12269
                     /label=M13 Reverse
                     /note="In lacZ gene. Also called M13-rev"
     primer_bind     12319..12338
                     /label=EBV-rev
                     /note="SV40 polyA terminator, reverse primer"
ORIGIN
        1 tggaagggct aattcactcc caaagaagac aagatatcct tgatctgtgg atctaccaca
       61 cacaaggcta cttccctgat tagcagaact acacaccagg gccaggggtc agatatccac
      121 tgacctttgg atggtgctac aagctagtac cagttgagcc agataaggta gaagaggcca
      181 ataaaggaga gaacaccagc ttgttacacc ctgtgagcct gcatgggatg gatgacccgg
      241 agagagaagt gttagagtgg aggtttgaca gccgcctagc atttcatcac gtggcccgag
      301 agctgcatcc ggagtacttc aagaactgct gatatcgagc ttgctacaag ggactttccg
      361 ctggggactt tccagggagg cgtggcctgg gcgggactgg ggagtggcga gccctcagat
      421 cctgcatata agcagctgct ttttgcctgt actgggtctc tctggttaga ccagatctga
      481 gcctgggagc tctctggcta actagggaac ccactgctta agcctcaata aagcttgcct
      541 tgagtgcttc aagtagtgtg tgcccgtctg ttgtgtgact ctggtaacta gagatccctc
      601 agaccctttt agtcagtgtg gaaaatctct agcagtggcg cccgaacagg gacttgaaag
      661 cgaaagggaa accagaggag ctctctcgac gcaggactcg gcttgctgaa gcgcgcacgg
      721 caagaggcga ggggcggcga ctggtgagta cgccaaaaat tttgactagc ggaggctaga
      781 aggagagaga tgggtgcgag agcgtcagta ttaagcgggg gagaattaga tcgcgatggg
      841 aaaaaattcg gttaaggcca gggggaaaga aaaaatataa attaaaacat atagtatggg
      901 caagcaggga gctagaacga ttcgcagtta atcctggcct gttagaaaca tcagaaggct
      961 gtagacaaat actgggacag ctacaaccat cccttcagac aggatcagaa gaacttagat
     1021 cattatataa tacagtagca accctctatt gtgtgcatca aaggatagag ataaaagaca
     1081 ccaaggaagc tttagacaag atagaggaag agcaaaacaa aagtaagacc accgcacagc
     1141 aagcggccgg ccgctgatct tcagacctgg aggaggagat atgagggaca attggagaag
     1201 tgaattatat aaatataaag tagtaaaaat tgaaccatta ggagtagcac ccaccaaggc
     1261 aaagagaaga gtggtgcaga gagaaaaaag agcagtggga ataggagctt tgttccttgg
     1321 gttcttggga gcagcaggaa gcactatggg cgcagcgtca atgacgctga cggtacaggc
     1381 cagacaatta ttgtctggta tagtgcagca gcagaacaat ttgctgaggg ctattgaggc
     1441 gcaacagcat ctgttgcaac tcacagtctg gggcatcaag cagctccagg caagaatcct
     1501 ggctgtggaa agatacctaa aggatcaaca gctcctgggg atttggggtt gctctggaaa
     1561 actcatttgc accactgctg tgccttggaa tgctagttgg agtaataaat ctctggaaca
     1621 gatttggaat cacacgacct ggatggagtg ggacagagaa attaacaatt acacaagctt
     1681 aatacactcc ttaattgaag aatcgcaaaa ccagcaagaa aagaatgaac aagaattatt
     1741 ggaattagat aaatgggcaa gtttgtggaa ttggtttaac ataacaaatt ggctgtggta
     1801 tataaaatta ttcataatga tagtaggagg cttggtaggt ttaagaatag tttttgctgt
     1861 actttctata gtgaatagag ttaggcaggg atattcacca ttatcgtttc agacccacct
     1921 cccaaccccg aggggacccg acaggcccga aggaatagaa gaagaaggtg gagagagaga
     1981 cagagacaga tccattcgat tagtgaacgg atctcgacgg tatcgccgaa ttcacaaatg
     2041 gcagtattca tccacaattt taaaagaaaa ggggggattg gggggtacag tgcaggggaa
     2101 agaatagtag acataatagc aacagacata caaactaaag aattacaaaa acaaattaca
     2161 aaaattcaaa attttcgggt ttattacagg gacagcagag atccagtttg gactagtcgt
     2221 gaggctccgg tgcccgtcag tgggcagagc gcacatcgcc cacagtcccc gagaagttgg
     2281 ggggaggggt cggcaattga accggtgcct agagaaggtg gcgcggggta aactgggaaa
     2341 gtgatgtcgt gtactggctc cgcctttttc ccgagggtgg gggagaaccg tatataagtg
     2401 cagtagtcgc cgtgaacgtt ctttttcgca acgggtttgc cgccagaaca caggtaagtg
     2461 ccgtgtgtgg ttcccgcggg cctggcctct ttacgggtta tggcccttgc gtgccttgaa
     2521 ttacttccac ctggctgcag tacgtgattc ttgatcccga gcttcgggtt ggaagtgggt
     2581 gggagagttc gaggccttgc gcttaaggag ccccttcgcc tcgtgcttga gttgaggcct
     2641 ggcctgggcg ctggggccgc cgcgtgcgaa tctggtggca ccttcgcgcc tgtctcgctg
     2701 ctttcgataa gtctctagcc atttaaaatt tttgatgacc tgctgcgacg ctttttttct
     2761 ggcaagatag tcttgtaaat gcgggccaag atctgcacac tggtatttcg gtttttgggg
     2821 ccgcgggcgg cgacggggcc cgtgcgtccc agcgcacatg ttcggcgagg cggggcctgc
     2881 gagcgcggcc accgagaatc ggacgggggt agtctcaagc tggccggcct gctctggtgc
     2941 ctggcctcgc gccgccgtgt atcgccccgc cctgggcggc aaggctggcc cggtcggcac
     3001 cagttgcgtg agcggaaaga tggccgcttc ccggccctgc tgcagggagc tcaaaatgga
     3061 ggacgcggcg ctcgggagag cgggcgggtg agtcacccac acaaaggaaa agggcctttc
     3121 cgtcctcagc cgtcgcttca tgtgactcca cggagtaccg ggcgccgtcc aggcacctcg
     3181 attagttctc gagcttttgg agtacgtcgt ctttaggttg gggggagggg ttttatgcga
     3241 tggagtttcc ccacactgag tgggtggaga ctgaagttag gccagcttgg cacttgatgt
     3301 aattctcctt ggaatttgcc ctttttgagt ttggatcttg gttcattctc aagcctcaga
     3361 cagtggttca aagttttttt cttccatttc aggtgtcgtg aagcggccct gcagatatca
     3421 acaagtttgt acaaaaaagc aggcaccatg gtcagctact gggacaccgg ggtcctgctg
     3481 tgcgcgctgc tcagctgtct gcttctcaca ggatctagtt caggttcaaa attaaaagat
     3541 cctgaactga gtttaaaagg cacccagcac atcatgcaag caggccagac actgcatctc
     3601 caatgcaggg gggaagcagc ccataaatgg tctttgcctg aaatggtgag taaggaaagc
     3661 gaaaggctga gcataactaa atctgcctgt ggaagaaatg gcaaacaatt ctgcagtact
     3721 ttaaccttga acacagctca agcaaaccac actggcttct acagctgcaa atatctagct
     3781 gtacctactt caaagaagaa ggaaacagaa tctgcaatct atatatttat tagtgataca
     3841 ggtagacctt tcgtagagat gtacagtgaa atccccgaaa ttatacacat gactgaagga
     3901 agggagctcg tcattccctg ccgggttacg tcacctaaca tcactgttac tttaaaaaag
     3961 tttccacttg acactttgat ccctgatgga aaacgcataa tctgggacag tagaaagggc
     4021 ttcatcatat caaatgcaac gtacaaagaa atagggcttc tgacctgtga agcaacagtc
     4081 aatgggcatt tgtataagac aaactatctc acacatcgac aaaccaatac aatcatagat
     4141 gtccaaataa gcacaccacg cccagtcaaa ttacttagag gccatactct tgtcctcaat
     4201 tgtactgcta ccactccctt gaacacgaga gttcaaatga cctggagtta ccctgatgaa
     4261 aaaaataaga gagcttccgt aaggcgacga attgaccaaa gcaattccca tgccaacata
     4321 ttctacagtg ttcttactat tgacaaaatg cagaacaaag acaaaggact ttatacttgt
     4381 cgtgtaagga gtggaccatc attcaaatct gttaacacct cagtgcatat atatgataaa
     4441 gcattcatca ctgtgaaaca tcgaaaacag caggtgcttg aaaccgtagc tggcaagcgg
     4501 tcttaccggc tctctatgaa agtgaaggca tttccctcgc cggaagttgt atggttaaaa
     4561 gatgggttac ctgcgactga gaaatctgct cgctatttga ctcgtggcta ctcgttaatt
     4621 atcaaggacg taactgaaga ggatgcaggg aattatacaa tcttgctgag cataaaacag
     4681 tcaaatgtgt ttaaaaacct cactgccact ctaattgtca atgtgaaacc ccagatttac
     4741 gaaaaggccg tgtcatcgtt tccagacccg gctctctacc cactgggcag cagacaaatc
     4801 ctgacttgta ccgcatatgg tatccctcaa cctacaatca agtggttctg gcacccctgt
     4861 aaccataatc attccgaagc aaggtgtgac ttttgttcca ataatgaaga gtcctttatc
     4921 ctggatgctg acagcaacat gggaaacaga attgagagca tcactcagcg catggcaata
     4981 atagaaggaa agaataagat ggctagcacc ttggttgtgg ctgactctag aatttctgga
     5041 atctacattt gcatagcttc caataaagtt gggactgtgg gaagaaacat aagcttttat
     5101 atcacagatg tgccaaatgg gtttcatgtt aacttggaaa aaatgccgac ggaaggagag
     5161 gacctgaaac tgtcttgcac agttaacaag ttcttataca gagacgttac ttggatttta
     5221 ctgcggacag ttaataacag aacaatgcac tacagtatta gcaagcaaaa aatggccatc
     5281 actaaggagc actccatcac tcttaatctt accatcatga atgtttccct gcaagattca
     5341 ggcacctatg cctgcagagc caggaatgta tacacagggg aagaaatcct ccagaagaaa
     5401 gaaattacaa tcagagatca ggaagcacca tacctcctgc gaaacctcag tgatcacaca
     5461 gtggccatca gcagttccac cactttagac tgtcatgcta atggtgtccc cgagcctcag
     5521 atcacttggt ttaaaaacaa ccacaaaata caacaagagc ctggaattat tttaggacca
     5581 ggaagcagca cgctgtttat tgaaagagtc acagaagagg atgaaggtgt ctatcactgc
     5641 aaagccacca accagaaggg ctctgtggaa agttcagcat acctcactgt tcaaggaacc
     5701 tcggacaagt ctaatctgga gctgatcact ctaacatgca cctgtgtggc tgcgactctc
     5761 ttctggctcc tattaaccct ctttatccga aaaatgaaaa ggtcttcttc tgaaataaag
     5821 actgactacc tatcaattat aatggaccca gatgaagttc ctttggatga gcagtgtgag
     5881 cggctccctt atgatgccag caagtgggag tttgcccggg agagacttaa actgggcaaa
     5941 tcacttggaa gaggggcttt tggaaaagtg gttcaagcat cagcatttgg cattaagaaa
     6001 tcacctacgt gccggactgt ggctgtgaaa atgctgaaag agggggccac ggccagcgag
     6061 tacaaagctc tgatgactga gctaaaaatc ttgacccaca ttgtccacca tctgaacgtg
     6121 gttaacctgc tgggagcctg caccaagcaa ggagggcctc tgatggtgat tgttgaatac
     6181 tgcaaatatg gaaatctctc caactacctc aagagcaaac gtgacttatt ttttctcaac
     6241 aaggatgcag cactacacat ggagcctaag aaagaaaaaa tggagccagg cctggaacaa
     6301 ggcaagaaac caagactaga tagcgtcacc agcagcgaaa gctttgcgag ctccggcttt
     6361 caggaagata aaagtctgag tgatgttgag gaagaggagg attctgacgg tttctacaag
     6421 gagcccatca ctatggaaga tctgatttct tacagttttc aagtggccag aggcatggag
     6481 ttcctgtctt ccagaaagtg cattcatcgg gacctggcag cgagaaacat tcttttatct
     6541 gagaacaacg tggtgaagat ttgtgatttt ggccttgccc gggatattta taagaacccc
     6601 gattatgtga gaaaaggaga tactcgactt cctctgaaat ggatggctcc tgaatctatc
     6661 tttgacaaaa tctacagcac caagagcgac gtgtggtctt acggagtatt gctgtgggaa
     6721 atcttctcct taggtgggtc tccataccca ggagtacaaa tggatgagga cttttgcagt
     6781 cgcctgaggg aaggcatgag gatgagagct cctgagtact ctactcctga aatctatcag
     6841 atcatgctgg actgctggca cagagaccca aaagaaaggc caagatttgc agaacttgtg
     6901 gaaaaactag gtgatttgct tcaagcaaat gtacaacagg atggtaaaga ctacatccca
     6961 atcaatgcca tactgacagg aaatagtggg tttacatact caactcctgc cttctctgag
     7021 gacttcttca aggaaagtat ttcagctccg aagtttaatt caggaagctc tgatgatgtc
     7081 agatacgtaa atgctttcaa gttcatgagc ctggaaagaa tcaaaacctt tgaagaactt
     7141 ttaccgaatg ccacctccat gtttgatgac taccagggcg acagcagcac tctgttggcc
     7201 tctcccatgc tgaagcgctt cacctggact gacagcaaac ccaaggcctc gctcaagatt
     7261 gacttgagag taaccagtaa aagtaaggag tcggggctgt ctgatgtcag caggcccagt
     7321 ttctgccatt ccagctgtgg gcacgtcagc gaaggcaagc gcaggttcac ctacgaccac
     7381 gctgagctgg aaaggaaaat cgcgtgctgc tccccgcccc cagactacaa ctcggtggtc
     7441 ctgtactcca ccccacccat ctagaaccca gctttcttgt acaaagtggt tgatatccag
     7501 cacagtggcg gccgctcgag tctagagggc ccgcggttcg aaggtaagcc tatccctaac
     7561 cctctcctcg gtctcgattc tacgcgtacc ggttagtaat gagatccctc ccccccccct
     7621 aacgttactg gccgaagccg cttggaataa ggccggtgtg cgtttgtcta tatgttattt
     7681 tccaccatat tgccgtcttt tggcaatgtg agggcccgga aacctggccc tgtcttcttg
     7741 acgagcattc ctaggggtct ttcccctctc gccaaaggaa tgcaaggtct gttgaatgtc
     7801 gtgaaggaag cagttcctct ggaagcttct tgaagacaaa caacgtctgt agcgaccctt
     7861 tgcaggcagc ggaacccccc acctggcgac aggtgcctct gcggccaaaa gccacgtgta
     7921 taagatacac ctgcaaaggc ggcacaaccc cagtgccacg ttgtgagttg gatagttgtg
     7981 gaaagagtca aatggctctc ctcaagcgta ttcaacaagg ggctgaagga tgcccagaag
     8041 gtaccccatt gtatgggatc tgatctgggg cctcggtgca catgctttac atgtgtttag
     8101 tcgaggttaa aaaaacgtct aggccccccg aaccacgggg acgtggtttt cctttgaaaa
     8161 acacgatgat aatatggcca cacatatggt gagcaagggc gaggagctgt tcaccggggt
     8221 ggtgcccatc ctggtcgagc tggacggcga cgtaaacggc cacaagttca gcgtgtccgg
     8281 cgagggcgag ggcgatgcca cctacggcaa gctgaccctg aagttcatct gcaccaccgg
     8341 caagctgccc gtgccctggc ccaccctcgt gaccaccctg acctacggcg tgcagtgctt
     8401 cagccgctac cccgaccaca tgaagcagca cgacttcttc aagtccgcca tgcccgaagg
     8461 ctacgtccag gagcgcacca tcttcttcaa ggacgacggc aactacaaga cccgcgccga
     8521 ggtgaagttc gagggcgaca ccctggtgaa ccgcatcgag ctgaagggca tcgacttcaa
     8581 ggaggacggc aacatcctgg ggcacaagct ggagtacaac tacaacagcc acaacgtcta
     8641 tatcatggcc gacaagcaga agaacggcat caaggtgaac ttcaagatcc gccacaacat
     8701 cgaggacggc agcgtgcagc tcgccgacca ctaccagcag aacaccccca tcggcgacgg
     8761 ccccgtgctg ctgcccgaca accactacct gagcacccag tccgccctga gcaaagaccc
     8821 caacgagaag cgcgatcaca tggtcctgct ggagttcgtg accgccgccg ggatcactct
     8881 cggcatggac gagctgtaca agtaaatcga tagatcctaa tcaacctctg gattacaaaa
     8941 tttgtgaaag attgactggt attcttaact atgttgctcc ttttacgcta tgtggatacg
     9001 ctgctttaat gcctttgtat catgctattg cttcccgtat ggctttcatt ttctcctcct
     9061 tgtataaatc ctggttgctg tctctttatg aggagttgtg gcccgttgtc aggcaacgtg
     9121 gcgtggtgtg cactgtgttt gctgacgcaa cccccactgg ttggggcatt gccaccacct
     9181 gtcagctcct ttccgggact ttcgctttcc ccctccctat tgccacggcg gaactcatcg
     9241 ccgcctgcct tgcccgctgc tggacagggg ctcggctgtt gggcactgac aattccgtgg
     9301 tgttgtcggg gaaatcatcg tcctttcctt ggctgctcgc ctgtgttgcc acctggattc
     9361 tgcgcgggac gtccttctgc tacgtccctt cggccctcaa tccagcggac cttccttccc
     9421 gcggcctgct gccggctctg cggcctcttc cgcgtcttcg ccttcgccct cagacgagtc
     9481 ggatctccct ttgggccgcc tccccgcctg agatccttta agaccaatga cttacaaggc
     9541 agctgtagat cttagccact ttttaaaaga aaagggggga ctggaagggc taattcactc
     9601 ccaacgaaga caagatctgc tttttgcttg tactgggtct ctctggttag accagatctg
     9661 agcctgggag ctctctggct aactagggaa cccactgctt aagcctcaat aaagcttgcc
     9721 ttgagtgctt caagtagtgt gtgcccgtct gttgtgtgac tctggtaact agagatccct
     9781 cagacccttt tagtcagtgt ggaaaatctc tagcagtagt agttcatgtc atcttattat
     9841 tcagtattta taacttgcaa agaaatgaat atcagagagt gagaggcccg ggttaattaa
     9901 ggaaagggct agatcattct tgaagacgaa agggcctcgt gatacgccta tttttatagg
     9961 ttaatgtcat gataataatg gtttcttaga cgtcaggtgg cacttttcgg ggaaatgtgc
    10021 gcggaacccc tatttgttta tttttctaaa tacattcaaa tatgtatccg ctcatgagac
    10081 aataaccctg ataaatgctt caataatatt gaaaaaggaa gagtatgagt attcaacatt
    10141 tccgtgtcgc ccttattccc ttttttgcgg cattttgcct tcctgttttt gctcacccag
    10201 aaacgctggt gaaagtaaaa gatgctgaag atcagttggg tgcacgagtg ggttacatcg
    10261 aactggatct caacagcggt aagatccttg agagttttcg ccccgaagaa cgttttccaa
    10321 tgatgagcac ttttaaagtt ctgctatgtg gcgcggtatt atcccgtgtt gacgccgggc
    10381 aagagcaact cggtcgccgc atacactatt ctcagaatga cttggttgag tactcaccag
    10441 tcacagaaaa gcatcttacg gatggcatga cagtaagaga attatgcagt gctgccataa
    10501 ccatgagtga taacactgcg gccaacttac ttctgacaac gatcggagga ccgaaggagc
    10561 taaccgcttt tttgcacaac atgggggatc atgtaactcg ccttgatcgt tgggaaccgg
    10621 agctgaatga agccatacca aacgacgagc gtgacaccac gatgcctgta gcaatggcaa
    10681 caacgttgcg caaactatta actggcgaac tacttactct agcttcccgg caacaattaa
    10741 tagactggat ggaggcggat aaagttgcag gaccacttct gcgctcggcc cttccggctg
    10801 gctggtttat tgctgataaa tctggagccg gtgagcgtgg gtctcgcggt atcattgcag
    10861 cactggggcc agatggtaag ccctcccgta tcgtagttat ctacacgacg gggagtcagg
    10921 caactatgga tgaacgaaat agacagatcg ctgagatagg tgcctcactg attaagcatt
    10981 ggtaactgtc agaccaagtt tactcatata tactttagat tgatttaaaa cttcattttt
    11041 aatttaaaag gatctaggtg aagatccttt ttgataatct catgaccaaa atcccttaac
    11101 gtgagttttc gttccactga gcgtcagacc ccgtagaaaa gatcaaagga tcttcttgag
    11161 atcctttttt tctgcgcgta atctgctgct tgcaaacaaa aaaaccaccg ctaccagcgg
    11221 tggtttgttt gccggatcaa gagctaccaa ctctttttcc gaaggtaact ggcttcagca
    11281 gagcgcagat accaaatact gttcttctag tgtagccgta gttaggccac cacttcaaga
    11341 actctgtagc accgcctaca tacctcgctc tgctaatcct gttaccagtg gctgctgcca
    11401 gtggcgataa gtcgtgtctt accgggttgg actcaagacg atagttaccg gataaggcgc
    11461 agcggtcggg ctgaacgggg ggttcgtgca cacagcccag cttggagcga acgacctaca
    11521 ccgaactgag atacctacag cgtgagctat gagaaagcgc cacgcttccc gaagggagaa
    11581 aggcggacag gtatccggta agcggcaggg tcggaacagg agagcgcacg agggagcttc
    11641 cagggggaaa cgcctggtat ctttatagtc ctgtcgggtt tcgccacctc tgacttgagc
    11701 gtcgattttt gtgatgctcg tcaggggggc ggagcctatg gaaaaacgcc agcaacgcgg
    11761 cctttttacg gttcctggcc ttttgctggc cttttgctca catgttcttt cctgcgttat
    11821 cccctgattc tgtggataac cgtattaccg cctttgagtg agctgatacc gctcgccgca
    11881 gccgaacgac cgagcgcagc gagtcagtga gcgaggaagc ggaagagcgc ccaatacgca
    11941 aaccgcctct ccccgcgcgt tggccgattc attaatgcag caagctcatg gctgactaat
    12001 tttttttatt tatgcagagg ccgaggccgc ctcggcctct gagctattcc agaagtagtg
    12061 aggaggcttt tttggaggcc taggcttttg caaaaagctc cccgtggcac gacaggtttc
    12121 ccgactggaa agcgggcagt gagcgcaacg caattaatgt gagttagctc actcattagg
    12181 caccccaggc tttacacttt atgcttccgg ctcgtatgtt gtgtggaatt gtgagcggat
    12241 aacaatttca cacaggaaac agctatgaca tgattacgaa tttcacaaat aaagcatttt
    12301 tttcactgca ttctagttgt ggtttgtcca aactcatcaa tgtatcttat catgtctgga
    12361 tcaactggat aactcaagct aaccaaaatc atcccaaact tcccacccca taccctatta
    12421 ccactgccaa ttacctgtgg tttcatttac tctaaacctg tgattcctct gaattatttt
    12481 cattttaaag aaattgtatt tgttaaatat gtactacaaa cttagtagt
//
