>Addgene plasmid #116394 | pHAGE-FLT1-G886V | depositor partial sequence | sequence record 219268 | insert
ATGGTCAGCTACTGGGACACCGGGGTCCTGCTGTGCGCGCTGCTCAGCTGTCTGCTTCTCACAGGATCTA
GTTCAGGTTCAAAATTAAAAGATCCTGAACTGAGTTTAAAAGGCACCCAGCACATCATGCAAGCAGGCCA
GACACTGCATCTCCAATGCAGGGGGGAAGCAGCCCATAAATGGTCTTTGCCTGAAATGGTGAGTAAGGAA
AGCGAAAGGCTGAGCATAACTAAATCTGCCTGTGGAAGAAATGGCAAACAATTCTGCAGTACTTTAACCT
TGAACACAGCTCAAGCAAACCACACTGGCTTCTACAGCTGCAAATATCTAGCTGTACCTACTTCAAAGAA
GAAGGAAACAGAATCTGCAATCTATATATTTATTAGTGATACAGGTAGACCTTTCGTAGAGATGTACAGT
GAAATCCCCGAAATTATACACATGACTGAAGGAAGGGAGCTCGTCATTCCCTGCCGGGTTACGTCACCTA
ACATCACTGTTACTTTAAAAAAGTTTCCACTTGACACTTTGATCCCTGATGGAAAACGCATAATCTGGGA
CAGTAGAAAGGGCTTCATCATATCAAATGCAACGTACAAAGAAATAGGGCTTCTGACCTGTGAAGCAACA
GTCAATGGGCATTTGTATAAGACAAACTATCTCACACATCGACAAACCAATACAATCATAGATGTCCAAA
TAAGCACACCACGCCCAGTCAAATTACTTAGAGGCCATACTCTTGTCCTCAATTGTACTGCTACCACTCC
CTTGAACACGAGAGTTCAAATGACCTGGAGTTACCCTGATGAAAAAAATAAGAGAGCTTCCGTAAGGCGA
CGAATTGACCAAAGCAATTCCCATGCCAACATATTCTACAGTGTTCTTACTATTGACAAAATGCAGAACA
AAGACAAAGGACTTTATACTTGTCGTGTAAGGAGTGGACCATCATTCAAATCTGTTAACACCTCAGTGCA
TATATATGATAAAGCATTCATCACTGTGAAACATCGAAAACAGCAGGTGCTTGAAACCGTAGCTGGCAAG
CGGTCTTACCGGCTCTCTATGAAAGTGAAGGCATTTCCCTCGCCGGAAGTTGTATGGTTAAAAGATGGGT
TACCTGCGACTGAGAAATCTGCTCGCTATTTGACTCGTGGCTACTCGTTAATTATCAAGGACGTAACTGA
AGAGGATGCAGGGAATTATACAATCTTGCTGAGCATAAAACAGTCAAATGTGTTTAAAAACCTCACTGCC
ACTCTAATTGTCAATGTGAAACCCCAGATTTACGAAAAGGCCGTGTCATCGTTTCCAGACCCGGCTCTCT
ACCCACTGGGCAGCAGACAAATCCTGACTTGTACCGCATATGGTATCCCTCAACCTACAATCAAGTGGTT
CTGGCACCCCTGTAACCATAATCATTCCGAAGCAAGGTGTGACTTTTGTTCCAATAATGAAGAGTCCTTT
ATCCTGGATGCTGACAGCAACATGGGAAACAGAATTGAGAGCATCACTCAGCGCATGGCAATAATAGAAG
GAAAGAATAAGATGGCTAGCACCTTGGTTGTGGCTGACTCTAGAATTTCTGGAATCTACATTTGCATAGC
TTCCAATAAAGTTGGGACTGTGGGAAGAAACATAAGCTTTTATATCACAGATGTGCCAAATGGGTTTCAT
GTTAACTTGGAAAAAATGCCGACGGAAGGAGAGGACCTGAAACTGTCTTGCACAGTTAACAAGTTCTTAT
ACAGAGACGTTACTTGGATTTTACTGCGGACAGTTAATAACAGAACAATGCACTACAGTATTAGCAAGCA
AAAAATGGCCATCACTAAGGAGCACTCCATCACTCTTAATCTTACCATCATGAATGTTTCCCTGCAAGAT
TCAGGCACCTATGCCTGCAGAGCCAGGAATGTATACACAGGGGAAGAAATCCTCCAGAAGAAAGAAATTA
CAATCAGAGATCAGGAAGCACCATACCTCCTGCGAAACCTCAGTGATCACACAGTGGCCATCAGCAGTTC
CACCACTTTAGACTGTCATGCTAATGGTGTCCCCGAGCCTCAGATCACTTGGTTTAAAAACAACCACAAA
ATACAACAAGAGCCTGGAATTATTTTAGGACCAGGAAGCAGCACGCTGTTTATTGAAAGAGTCACAGAAG
AGGATGAAGGTGTCTATCACTGCAAAGCCACCAACCAGAAGGGCTCTGTGGAAAGTTCAGCATACCTCAC
TGTTCAAGGAACCTCGGACAAGTCTAATCTGGAGCTGATCACTCTAACATGCACCTGTGTGGCTGCGACT
CTCTTCTGGCTCCTATTAACCCTCTTTATCCGAAAAATGAAAAGGTCTTCTTCTGAAATAAAGACTGACT
ACCTATCAATTATAATGGACCCAGATGAAGTTCCTTTGGATGAGCAGTGTGAGCGGCTCCCTTATGATGC
CAGCAAGTGGGAGTTTGCCCGGGAGAGACTTAAACTGGGCAAATCACTTGGAAGAGGGGCTTTTGGAAAA
GTGGTTCAAGCATCAGCATTTGGCATTAAGAAATCACCTACGTGCCGGACTGTGGCTGTGAAAATGCTGA
AAGAGGGGGCCACGGCCAGCGAGTACAAAGCTCTGATGACTGAGCTAAAAATCTTGACCCACATTGTCCA
CCATCTGAACGTGGTTAACCTGCTGGGAGCCTGCACCAAGCAAGGAGGGCCTCTGATGGTGATTGTTGAA
TACTGCAAATATGGAAATCTCTCCAACTACCTCAAGAGCAAACGTGACTTATTTTTTCTCAACAAGGATG
CAGCACTACACATGGAGCCTAAGAAAGAAAAAATGGAGCCAGGCCTGGAACAAGGCAAGAAACCAAGACT
AGATAGCGTCACCAGCAGCGAAAGCTTTGCGAGCTCCGGCTTTCAGGAAGATAAAAGTCTGAGTGATGTT
GAGGAAGAGGAGGATTCTGACGGTTTCTACAAGGAGCCCATCACTATGGAAGATCTGATTTCTTACAGTT
TTCAAGTGGCCAGAGGCATGGAGTTCCTGTCTTCCAGAAAGTGCATTCATCGGGACCTGGCAGCGAGAAA
CATTCTTTTATCTGAGAACAACGTGGTGAAGATTTGTGATTTTGGCCTTGCCCGGGATATTTATAAGAAC
CCCGATTATGTGAGAAAAGGAGATACTCGACTTCCTCTGAAATGGATGGCTCCTGAATCTATCTTTGACA
AAATCTACAGCACCAAGAGCGACGTGTGGTCTTACGGAGTATTGCTGTGGGAAATCTTCTCCTTAGGTGG
GTCTCCATACCCAGGAGTACAAATGGATGAGGACTTTTGCAGTCGCCTGAGGGAAGGCATGAGGATGAGA
GCTCCTGAGTACTCTACTCCTGAAATCTATCAGATCATGCTGGACTGCTGGCACAGAGACCCAAAAGAAA
GGCCAAGATTTGCAGAACTTGTGGAAAAACTAGGTGATTTGCTTCAAGCAAATGTACAACAGGATGGTAA
AGACTACATCCCAATCAATGCCATACTGACAGGAAATAGTGGGTTTACATACTCAACTCCTGCCTTCTCT
GAGGACTTCTTCAAGGAAAGTATTTCAGCTCCGAAGTTTAATTCAGGAAGCTCTGATGATGTCAGATACG
TAAATGCTTTCAAGTTCATGAGCCTGGAAAGAATCAAAACCTTTGAAGAACTTTTACCGAATGCCACCTC
CATGTTTGATGACTACCAGGGCGACAGCAGCACTCTGTTGGCCTCTCCCATGCTGAAGCGCTTCACCTGG
ACTGACAGCAAACCCAAGGCCTCGCTCAAGATTGACTTGAGAGTAACCAGTAAAAGTAAGGAGTCGGGGC
TGTCTGATGTCAGCAGGCCCAGTTTCTGCCATTCCAGCTGTGGGCACGTCAGCGAAGGCAAGCGCAGGTT
CACCTACGACCACGCTGAGCTGGAAAGGAAAATCGCGTGCTGCTCCCCGCCCCCAGACTACAACTCGGTG
GTCCTGTACTCCACCCCACCCATCTAG
